Addgene plasmid #168379: pTL318
Purpose: pGBKT7 yeast two-hybrid plasmid
Depositing lab: Sophien Kamoun. Depositing organization: Sainsbury Laboratory, Norwich. Publication: A single amino acid polymorphism in a conserved effector of the multihost blast fungus pathogen expands host-target binding spectrum. Bentham AR, Petit-Houdenot Y, Win J, Chuma I, Terauchi R, Banfield MJ, Kamoun S, Langner T. PLoS Pathog. 2021 Nov 10;17(11):e1009957. doi: 10.1371/journal.ppat.1009957. eCollection 2021 Nov. PubMed 34758051.
Backbone
  Vector backbone: pGBKT7
  Vector type: Yeast Expression
Growth in bacteria
  Bacterial resistance: Kanamycin, 50 μg/mL
  Growth temperature: 37°C
  Growth strain: DH5alpha
  Copy number: High Copy
Gene/Insert
  Gene/Insert name: OsaHIP49
  Species: Oryza sativa
  Cloning method: Unknown
Terms and licenses: Academic/Nonprofit Terms; Industry Terms: Not Available to Industry
How to cite: pTL318 was a gift from Sophien Kamoun (Addgene plasmid # 168379 ; http://n2t.net/addgene:168379 ; RRID:Addgene_168379)
