[The description below was written by a language model from this plasmid's Addgene catalogue record and pLannotate feature annotations shown in this document.]
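Description:
pTL318 is a yeast two-hybrid "bait" plasmid built on the pGBKT7 backbone and carrying OsaHIP49 from rice (Oryza sativa). It is an E. coli–yeast shuttle vector. In bacteria it replicates at high copy from a ColE1/pUC-type origin and is selected with kanamycin through the Tn5 aminoglycoside phosphotransferase gene (NeoR/KanR), which is driven by the bla promoter. In Saccharomyces cerevisiae it is maintained episomally by the 2μ origin and selected by TRP1 complementation of tryptophan auxotrophy. An f1 origin is also present, along with several short backbone remnants (lacZα, lacI, rop, bom, ble and poly(A) signal fragments) that have no evident function in the construct.

The expression cassette consists of the constitutive yeast ADH1 promoter, the GAL4 DNA-binding domain, a T7 promoter, and then T7 and ADH1 terminators. The feature table does not annotate the insert itself. The unannotated interval of just under 400 nt between the T7 promoter and the T7 terminator is where the pGBKT7 cloning site lies, so it presumably holds the OsaHIP49 coding sequence as an in-frame fusion to the GAL4 DNA-binding domain. The cloning method and the exact boundaries of the insert are not recorded. The internal T7 promoter generally allows in vitro transcription and translation of the cloned sequence without the GAL4 domain.

In a two-hybrid assay, the DNA-binding-domain fusion is co-expressed with a GAL4 activation-domain "prey" fusion, and an interaction between the two reconstitutes GAL4 activity and switches on reporter genes. The associated publication concerns host-target binding by a conserved effector of the blast fungus, which suggests this plasmid was used to test effector binding to this rice protein.
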