Features (pLannotate 1.2.2; 23 found; start..end, strand, type, name):
     30..734     +  promoter       ADH1 promoter: S. cerevisiae ADH1; promoter for alcohol dehydrogenase 1
    762..1202    +  CDS            GAL4 DNA binding domain: DNA binding domain of the GAL4 transcriptional activator; Saccharomyces cerevisiae GAL4 (truncated)
   1213..1231    +  promoter       T7 promoter: promoter for bacteriophage T7 RNA polymerase
   1616..1663    +  terminator     T7 terminator: transcription terminator for bacteriophage T7 RNA polymerase
   1690..1877    +  terminator     ADH1 terminator: S. cerevisiae ADH1; transcription terminator for the S. cerevisiae alcohol dehydrogenase 1 (ADH1) gene
   1925..1941    -  protein_bind   lac operator: The lac repressor binds to the lac operator to inhibit transcription in E. coli. This inhibition can be relieved by adding lactose or isopropyl-β-D-thiogalactopyranoside (IPTG). lac repressor encoded by lacI
   1949..1979    -  promoter       lac promoter: promoter for the E. coli lac operon
   1994..2015    -  protein_bind   CAP binding site: CAP binding activates transcription in the presence of cAMP. E. coli catabolite activator protein
   2028..2120    -  CDS            lacI (fragment): lac repressor; lacI; The lac repressor binds to the lac operator to inhibit transcription in E. coli. This inhibition can be relieved by adding lactose or isopropyl-β-D-thiogalactopyranoside (IPTG).
   2303..2891    -  rep_origin     ori: high-copy-number ColE1/pMB1/pBR322/pUC origin of replication
   3113..3129    +  polyA_signal   bGH poly(A) signal (fragment): bovine growth hormone polyadenylation signal
   3220..3267    -  polyA_signal   HSV TK poly(A) signal: herpes simplex virus thymidine kinase polyadenylation signal (Cole and Stacy, 1985)
   3326..3478    -  CDS            ble (fragment): BLE_KLEPN - Experimental evidence at protein level: Swiss-Prot protein existence level 1. Binding protein with a strong affinity to the bleomycin family of antibiotics. Binds to CL990; an antimitotic-antibiotic compound. From Klebsiella pneumoniae.
   3499..4293    -  CDS            NeoR/KanR: aminoglycoside phosphotransferase from Tn5; aph(3')-II (or nptII); confers resistance to neomycin, kanamycin, and G418 (Geneticin®)
   4294..4398    -  promoter       AmpR promoter: bla
   4425..5767    -  rep_origin     2μ ori: yeast 2μ plasmid origin of replication
   5835..5870    +  CDS            rop (fragment): Rop protein, which maintains plasmids at low copy number; rop
   5972..6021    +  misc_feature   bom (fragment): basis of mobility region from pBR322
   6160..6307    +  promoter       TRP1 promoter: S. cerevisiae TRP1
   6308..6982    +  CDS            TRP1: phosphoribosylanthranilate isomerase, required for tryptophan biosynthesis; S. cerevisiae TRP1; yeast auxotrophic marker
   7033..7084    +  misc_feature   bom (fragment): basis of mobility region from pBR322
   7112..7540    -  rep_origin     f1 ori (sequence partly withheld): f1 bacteriophage origin of replication; arrow indicates direction of (+) strand synthesis
   7544..29      -  CDS            lacZα (fragment) (across the origin): LacZα fragment of β-galactosidase; lacZ fragment
>Addgene plasmid #168379 | pTL318 | addgene full sequence | sequence record 349652 | Addgene NGS Result
CGGTGCGGGCCTCTTCGCTATTACGCCAGATCCTTTTGTTGTTTCCGGGTGTACAATATGGACTTCCTCT
TTTCTGGCAACCAAACCCATACATCGGGATTCCTATAATACCTTCGTTGGTCTCCCTAACATGTAGGTGG
CGGAGGGGAGATATACAATAGAACAGATACCAGACAAGACATAATGGGCTAAACAAGACTACACCAATTA
CACTGCCTCATTGATGGTGGTACATAACGAACTAATACTGTAGCCCTAGACTTGATAGCCATCATCATAT
CGAAGTTTCACTACCCTTTTTCCATTTGCCATCTATTGAAGTAATAATAGGCGCATGCAACTTCTTTTCT
TTTTTTTTCTTTTCTCTCTCCCCCGTTGTTGTCTCACCATATCCGCAATGACAAAAAAATGATGGAAGAC
ACTAAAGGAAAAAATTAACGACAAAGACAGCACCAACAGATGTCGTTGTTCCAGAGCTGATGAGGGGTAT
CTCGAAGCACACGAAACTTTTTCCTTCCTTCATTCACGCACACTACTCTCTAATGAGCAACGGTATACGG
CCTTCCTTCCAGTTACTTGAATTTGAAATAAAAAAAAGTTTGCTGTCTTGCTATCAAGTATAAATAGACC
TGCAATTATTAATCTTTTGTTTCCTCGTCATTGTTCTCGTTCCCTTTCTTCCTTGTTTCTTTTTCTGCAC
AATATTTCAAGCTATACCAAGCATACAATCAACTCCAAGCTTGAAGCAAGCCTCCTGAAAGATGAAGCTA
CTGTCTTCTATCGAACAAGCATGCGATATTTGCCGACTTAAAAAGCTCAAGTGCTCCAAAGAAAAACCGA
AGTGCGCCAAGTGTCTGAAGAACAACTGGGAGTGTCGCTACTCTCCCAAAACCAAAAGGTCTCCGCTGAC
TAGGGCACATCTGACAGAAGTGGAATCAAGGCTAGAAAGACTGGAACAGCTATTTCTACTGATTTTTCCT
CGAGAAGACCTTGACATGATTTTGAAAATGGATTCTTTACAGGATATAAAAGCATTGTTAACAGGATTAT
TTGTACAAGATAATGTGAATAAAGATGCCGTCACAGATAGATTGGCTTCAGTGGAGACTGATATGCCTCT
AACATTGAGACAGCATAGAATAAGTGCGACATCATCATCGGAAGAGAGTAGTAACAAAGGTCAAAGACAG
TTGACTGTATCGCCGGAATTTGTAATACGACTCACTATAGGGCGAGCCGCCATCATGGAGGAGCAGAAGC
TGATCTCAGAGGAGGACCTGCATATGGCCATGGAGGCCGAATTCATGAAAATTGTGCTGAAAGTGCCGAT
TACCTGCAAAAAATGCAAAAGCTGCATTCTGCAGATTGTGAGCCGCAACAAAGGCGTGAAGAGCCTGACC
TTCGACGACGAAAAAAGCACCCTGACCGTGATTGGTGAGGTGGATGTGGTGGTGATCGTGGATAAACTGC
GCCATCCGAAGAAGGGCAAAGAGAAACGCGAGGGCTATATGGTGGAAGTGATGGCCGTGAGCGATGAGAA
AAAGGAAGCCGAGGAGAAAAAGAAAAAAGATGAAGAAGAAAAGAAAGGATCCGTCGACCTGCAGCGGCCG
CATAACTAGCATAACCCCTTGGGGCCTCTAAACGGGTCTTGAGGGGTTTTTTGCGCGCTTGCAGCCAAGC
TAATTCCGGGCGAATTTCTTATGATTTATGATTTTTATTATTAAATAAGTTATAAAAAAAATAAGTGTAT
ACAAATTTTAAAGTGACTCTTAGGTTTTAAAACGAAAATTCTTATTCTTGAGTAACTCTTTCCTGTAGGT
CAGGTTGCTTTCTCAGGTATAGCATGAGGTCGCTCTTATTGACCACACCTCTACCGGCATGCAAGCTTGG
CGTAATCATGGTCATAGCTGTTTCCTGTGTGAAATTGTTATCCGCTCACAATTCCACACAACATACGAGC
CGGAAGCATAAAGTGTAAAGCCTGGGGTGCCTAATGAGTGAGCTAACTCACATTAATTGCGTTGCGCTCA
CTGCCCGCTTTCCAGTCGGGAAACCTGTCGTGCCAGCTGCATTAATGAATCGGCCAACGCGCGGGGAGAG
GCGGTTTGCGTATTGGGCGCTCTTCCGCTTCCTCGCTCACTGACTCGCTGCGCTCGGTCGTTCGGCTGCG
GCGAGCGGTATCAGCTCACTCAAAGGCGGTAATACGGTTATCCACAGAATCAGGGGATAACGCAGGAAAG
AACATGTGAGCAAAAGGCCAGCAAAAGGCCAGGAACCGTAAAAAGGCCGCGTTGCTGGCGTTTTTCCATA
GGCTCCGCCCCCCTGACGAGCATCACAAAAATCGACGCTCAAGTCAGAGGTGGCGAAACCCGACAGGACT
ATAAAGATACCAGGCGTTTCCCCCTGGAAGCTCCCTCGTGCGCTCTCCTGTTCCGACCCTGCCGCTTACC
GGATACCTGTCCGCCTTTCTCCCTTCGGGAAGCGTGGCGCTTTCTCATAGCTCACGCTGTAGGTATCTCA
GTTCGGTGTAGGTCGTTCGCTCCAAGCTGGGCTGTGTGCACGAACCCCCCGTTCAGCCCGACCGCTGCGC
CTTATCCGGTAACTATCGTCTTGAGTCCAACCCGGTAAGACACGACTTATCGCCACTGGCAGCAGCCACT
GGTAACAGGATTAGCAGAGCGAGGTATGTAGGCGGTGCTACAGAGTTCTTGAAGTGGTGGCCTAACTACG
GCTACACTAGAAGAACAGTATTTGGTATCTGCGCTCTGCTGAAGCCAGTTACCTTCGGAAAAAGAGTTGG
TAGCTCTTGATCCGGCAAACAAACCACCGCTGGTAGCGGTGGTTTTTTTGTTTGCAAGCAGCAGATTACG
CGCAGAAAAAAAGGATCTCAAGAAGATCCTTTGATCTTTTCTACGGGGTCTGACGCTCAGTGGAACGAAA
ACTCACGTTAAGGGATTTTGGTCATGAGATTATCAAAAAGGATCTTCACCTAGATCCTTTTAAATTAAAA
ATGAAGTTTTAAATCAATCTAAAGTATATATGAGTAACCTGAGGCTATGGCAGGGCCTGCCGCCCCGACG
TTGGCTGCGAGCCCTGGGCCTTCACCCGAACTTGGGGGGTGGGGTGGGGAAAAGGAAGAAACGCGGGCGT
ATTGGCCCCAATGGGGTCTCGGTGGGGTATCGACAGAGTGCCAGCCCTGGGACCGAACCCCGCGTTTATG
AACAAACGACCCAACACCGTGCGTTTTATTCTGTCTTTTTATTGCCGTCATAGCGCGGGTTCCTTCCGGT
ATTGTCTCCTTCCGTGTTTCAGTTAGCCTCCCCCTAGGGTGGGCGAAGAACTCCAGCATGAGATCCCCGC
GCTGGAGGATCATCCAGCCGGCGTCCCGGAAAACGATTCCGAAGCCCAACCTTTCATAGAAGGCGGCGGT
GGAATCGAAATCTCGTGATGGCAGGTTGGGCGTCGCTTGGTCGGTCATTTCGAACCCCAGAGTCCCGCTC
AGAAGAACTCGTCAAGAAGGCGATAGAAGGCGATGCGCTGCGAATCGGGAGCGGCGATACCGTAAAGCAC
GAGGAAGCGGTCAGCCCATTCGCCGCCAAGCTCTTCAGCAATATCACGGGTAGCCAACGCTATGTCCTGA
TAGCGGTCCGCCACACCCAGCCGGCCACAGTCGATGAATCCAGAAAAGCGGCCATTTTCCACCATGATAT
TCGGCAAGCAGGCATCGCCATGAGTCACGACGAGATCCTCGCCGTCGGGCATGCTCGCCTTGAGCCTGGC
GAACAGTTCGGCTGGCGCGAGCCCCTGATGCTCTTCGTCCAGATCATCCTGATCGACAAGACCGGCTTCC
ATCCGAGTACGTGCTCGCTCGATGCGATGTTTCGCTTGGTGGTCGAATGGGCAGGTAGCCGGATCAAGCG
TATGCAGCCGCCGCATTGCATCAGCCATGATGGATACTTTCTCGGCAGGAGCAAGGTGAGATGACAGGAG
ATCCTGCCCCGGCACTTCGCCCAATAGCAGCCAGTCCCTTCCCGCTTCAGTGACAACGTCGAGCACAGCT
GCGCAAGGAACGCCCGTCGTGGCCAGCCACGATAGCCGCGCTGCCTCGTCTTGCAGTTCATTCAGGGCAC
CGGACAGGTCGGTCTTGACAAAAAGAACCGGGCGCCCCTGCGCTGACAGCCGGAACACGGCGGCATCAGA
GCAGCCGATTGTCTGTTGTGCCCAGTCATAGCCGAATAGCCTCTCCACCCAAGCGGCCGGAGAACCTGCG
TGCAATCCATCTTGTTCAATCATACTCTTCCTTTTTCAATATTATTGAAGCATTTATCAGGGTTATTGTC
TCATGAGCGGATACATATTTGAATGTATTTAGAAAAATAAACAAATAGGGGTTCCGCGCACATTTCCCCG
AAAAGTGCCACCTGAACGAAGCATCTGTGCTTCATTTTGTAGAACAAAAATGCAACGCGAGAGCGCTAAT
TTTTCAAACAAAGAATCTGAGCTGCATTTTTACAGAACAGAAATGCAACGCGAAAGCGCTATTTTACCAA
CGAAGAATCTGTGCTTCATTTTTGTAAAACAAAAATGCAACGCGAGAGCGCTAATTTTTCAAACAAAGAA
TCTGAGCTGCATTTTTACAGAACAGAAATGCAACGCGAGAGCGCTATTTTACCAACAAAGAATCTATACT
TCTTTTTTGTTCTACAAAAATGCATCCCGAGAGCGCTATTTTTCTAACAAAGCATCTTAGATTACTTTTT
TTCTCCTTTGTGCGCTCTATAATGCAGTCTCTTGATAACTTTTTGCACTGTAGGTCCGTTAAGGTTAGAA
GAAGGCTACTTTGGTGTCTATTTTCTCTTCCATAAAAAAAGCCTGACTCCACTTCCCGCGTTTACTGATT
ACTAGCGAAGCTGCGGGTGCATTTTTTCAAGATAAAGGCATCCCCGATTATATTCTATACCGATGTGGAT
TGCGCATACTTTGTGAACAGAAAGTGATAGCGTTGATGATTCTTCATTGGTCAGAAAATTATGAACGGTT
TCTTCTATTTTGTCTCTATATACTACGTATAGGAAATGTTTACATTTTCGTATTGTTTTCGATTCACTCT
ATGAATAGTTCTTACTACAATTTTTTTGTCTAAAGAGTAATACTAGAGATAAACATAAAAAATGTAGAGG
TCGAGTTTAGATGCAAGTTCAAGGAGCGAAAGGTGGATGGGTAGGTTATATAGGGATATAGCACAGAGAT
ATATAGCAAAGAGATACTTTTGAGCAATGTTTGTGGAAGCGGTATTCGCAATATTTTAGTAGCTCGTTAC
AGTCCGGTGCGTTTTTGGTTTTTTGAAAGTGCGTCTTCAGAGCGCTTTTGGTTTTCAAAAGCGCTCTGAA
GTTCCTATACTTTCTAGAGAATAGGAACTTCGGAATAGGAACTTCAAAGCGTTTCCGAAAACGAGCGCTT
CCGAAAATGCAACGCGAGCTGCGCACATACAGCTCACTGTTCACGTCGCACCTATATCTGCGTGTTGCCT
GTATATATATATACATGAGAAGAACGGCATAGTGCGTGTTTATGCTTAAATGCGTACTTATATGCGTCTA
TTTATGTAGGATGAAAGGTAGTCTAGTACCTCCTGTGATATTATCCCATTCCATGCGGGGTATCGTATGC
TTCCTTCAGCACTACCCTTTAGCTGTTCTATATGCTGCCACTCCTCAATTGGATTAGTCTCATCCTTCAA
TGCTATCATTTCCTTTGATATTGGATCATACTAAGAAACCATTATTATCATGACATTAACCTATAAAAAT
AGGCGTATCACGAGGCCCTTTCGTCTCGCGCGTTTCGGTGATGACGGTGAAAACCTCTGACACATGCAGC
TCCCGGAGACGGTCACAGCTTGTCTGTAAGCGGATGCCGGGAGCAGACAAGCCCGTCAGGGCGCGTCAGC
GGGTGTTGGCGGGTGTCGGGGCTGGCTTAACTATGCGGCATCAGAGCAGATTGTACTGAGAGTGCACCAT
AGATCAACGACATTACTATATATATAATATAGGAAGCATTTAATAGAACAGCATCGTAATATATGTGTAC
TTTGCAGTTATGACGCCAGATGGCAGTAGTGGAAGATATTCTTTATTGAAAAATAGCTTGTCACCTTACG
TACAATCTTGATCCGGAGCTTTTCTTTTTTTGCCGATTAAGAATTAATTCGGTCGAAAAAAGAAAAGGAG
AGGGCCAAGAGGGAGGGCATTGGTGACTATTGAGCACGTGAGTATACGTGATTAAGCACACAAAGGCAGC
TTGGAGTATGTCTGTTATTAATTTCACAGGTAGTTCTGGTCCATTGGTGAAAGTTTGCGGCTTGCAGAGC
ACAGAGGCCGCAGAATGTGCTCTAGATTCCGATGCTGACTTGCTGGGTATTATATGTGTGCCCAATAGAA
AGAGAACAATTGACCCGGTTATTGCAAGGAAAATTTCAAGTCTTGTAAAAGCATATAAAAATAGTTCAGG
CACTCCGAAATACTTGGTTGGCGTGTTTCGTAATCAACCTAAGGAGGATGTTTTGGCTCTGGTCAATGAT
TACGGCATTGATATCGTCCAACTGCATGGAGATGAGTCGTGGCAAGAATACCAAGAGTTCCTCGGTTTGC
CAGTTATTAAAAGACTCGTATTTCCAAAAGACTGCAACATACTACTCAGTGCAGCTTCACAGAAACCTCA
TTCGTTTATTCCCTTGTTTGATTCAGAAGCAGGTGGGACAGGTGAACTTTTGGATTGGAACTCGATTTCT
GACTGGGTTGGAAGGCAAGAGAGCCCCGAAAGCTTACATTTTATGTTAGCTGGTGGACTGACGCCAGAAA
ATGTTGGTGATGCGCTTAGATTAAATGGCGTTATTGGTGTTGATGTAAGCGGAGGTGTGGAGACAAATGG
TGTAAAAGACTCTAACAAAATAGCAAATTTCGTCAAAAATGCTAAGAAATAGGTTATTACTGAGTAGTAT
TTATTTAAGTATTGTTTGTGCACTTGCCGATCTATGCGGTGTGAAATACCGCACAGATGCGTAAGGAGAA
AATACCGCATCAGGAAATTGTAAGCGTTAATATTTTGTTAAAATTCGCGTTAAATTTTTGTTAAATCAGC
TCATTTTTTAACCAATAGGCCGAAATCGGCAAAATCCCTTATAAATCAAAAGAATAGACCGAGATAGGGT
[37 nt withheld, positions 7211-7247]
AAAGAACGTGGACTCCAACGTCAAAGG
[49 nt withheld, positions 7275-7323]
T
[91 nt withheld, positions 7325-7415]
G
[124 nt withheld, positions 7417-7540]
CCATTCGCCATTCAGGCTGCGCAACTGTTGGGAAGGGCGAT
