>Addgene plasmid #168379 | pTL318 | depositor partial sequence | sequence record 326479 | insert
GAATTCATGAAAATTGTGCTGAAAGTGCCGATTACCTGCAAAAAATGCAAAAGCTGCATTCTGCAGATTG
TGAGCCGCAACAAAGGCGTGAAGAGCCTGACCTTCGACGACGAAAAAAGCACCCTGACCGTGATTGGTGA
GGTGGATGTGGTGGTGATCGTGGATAAACTGCGCCATCCGAAGAAGGGCAAAGAGAAACGCGAGGGCTAT
ATGGTGGAAGTGATGGCCGTGAGCGATGAGAAAAAGGAAGCCGAGGAGAAAAAGAAAAAAGATGAAGAAG
AAAAGAAAGGATCC
